>Addgene plasmid #251501 | pDonor_ISCro4_(WT)_Donor_ECFP | addgene full sequence | sequence record 498947 | Addgene NGS Result
AGCACTAAGCTTGCAGGCGATAACAGTATCTTGTATTATCCCTTCGGTTTAATTGAGTTGTCATATGTTA
ATAACGGTATCCTGCTATCTAGCGTCGCGTTGACCATGGTGAGCAAGGGCGAGGAGCTGTTCACCGGGGT
GGTGCCCATCCTGGTCGAGCTGGACGGCGACGTAAACGGCCACAAGTTCAGCGTGTCCGGCGAGGGCGAG
GGCGATGCCACCTACGGCAAGCTGACCCTGAAGTTCATCTGCACCACCGGCAAGCTGCCCGTGCCCTGGC
CCACCCTCGTGACCACCCTGACCTGGGGCGTGCAGTGCTTCGCCCGCTACCCCGACCACATGAAGCAGCA
CGACTTCTTCAAGTCCGCCATGCCCGAAGGCTACGTCCAGGAGCGCACCATCTTCTTCAAGGACGACGGC
AACTACAAGACCCGCGCCGAGGTGAAGTTCGAGGGCGACACCCTGGTGAACCGCATCGAGCTGAAGGGCA
TCGACTTCAAGGAGGACGGCAACATCCTGGGGCACAAGCTGGAGTACAACGCCATCAGCGACAACGTCTA
TATCACCGCCGACAAGCAGAAGAACGGCATCAAGGCCAACTTCAAGATCCGCCACAACATCGAGGACGGC
AGCGTGCAGCTCGCCGACCACTACCAGCAGAACACCCCCATCGGCGACGGCCCCGTGCTGCTGCCCGACA
ACCACTACCTGAGCACCCAGTCCAAGCTGAGCAAAGACCCCAACGAGAAGCGCGATCACATGGTCCTGCT
GGAGTTCGTGACCGCCGCCGGGATCACTCTCGGCATGGACGAGCTGTACAAGTAACCCTCCCACACCTCC
CCCTGAACCTGAAACATAAAATGAATGCAATTGTTGTTGTTCTGTGCCTTCTAGTTGCCAGCCATCTGTT
GTTTGCCCCTCCCCCGTGCCTTCCTTGACCCTGGAAGGTGCCACTCCCACTGTCCTTTCCTAATAAAATG
AGGAAATTGCATCGCATTGTCTGAGTAGGTGTCATTCTATTCTGGGGGGTGGGGTGGGGCAGGACAGCAA
GGGGGAGGATTGGGAAGAGAATAGCAGGCATGCTGGGGATTTTTCCTATCTTGCAAAGCGACAGCTAATC
GTAGAGACGTAGCTGAGGAGGTTTCTCTGTAAAAGGCTAGGTGGAGGCTCAGTGATGATAAGTCTGCGAT
GGTGGATGCATGTGTCATGGTCATAGCTGTTTCCTGTGTGAAATTGTTATCCGCTCAGAGGGCACAATCC
TATTCCGCGCTATCCGACAATCTCCAAGACATTAGGTGGAGTTCAGTTCGGCGTATGGCATATGTCGCTG
GAAAGAACATGTGAGCAAAAGGCCAGCAAAAGGCCAGGAACCGTAAAAAGGCCGCGTTGCTGGCGTTTTT
CCATAGGCTCCGCCCCCCTGACGAGCATCACAAAAATCGACGCTCAAGTCAGAGGTGGCGAAACCCGACA
GGACTATAAAGATACCAGGCGTTTCCCCCTGGAAGCTCCCTCGTGCGCTCTCCTGTTCCGACCCTGCCGC
TTACCGGATACCTGTCCGCCTTTCTCCCTTCGGGAAGCGTGGCGCTTTCTCATAGCTCACGCTGTAGGTA
TCTCAGTTCGGTGTAGGTCGTTCGCTCCAAGCTGGGCTGTGTGCACGAACCCCCCGTTCAGCCCGACCGC
TGCGCCTTATCCGGTAACTATCGTCTTGAGTCCAACCCGGTAAGACACGACTTATCGCCACTGGCAGCAG
CCACTGGTAACAGGATTAGCAGAGCGAGGTATGTAGGCGGTGCTACAGAGTTCTTGAAGTGGTGGCCTAA
CTACGGCTACACTAGAAGAACAGTATTTGGTATCTGCGCTCTGCTGAAGCCAGTTACCTTCGGAAAAAGA
GTTGGTAGCTCTTGATCCGGCAAACAAACCACCGCTGGTAGCGGTGGTTTTTTTGTTTGCAAGCAGCAGA
TTACGCGCAGAAAAAAAGGATCTCAAGAAGATCCTTTGATCTTTTCTACGGGGTCTGACGCTCTATTCAA
CAAAGCCGCCGTCCCGTCAAGTCAGCGTAAATGGGTAGGGGGCTTCAAATCGTCCTCGTGATACCAATTC
GGAGCCTGCTTTTTTGTACAAACTTGTTGATAATGGCAATTCAAGGATCTTCACCTAGATCCTTTTAAAT
TAAAAATGAAGTTTTAAATCAATCTAAAGTATATATGAGTAAACTTGGTCTGACAGTTACCAATGCTTAA
TCAGTGAGGCACCTATCTCAGCGATCTGTCTATTTCGTTCATCCATAGTTGCCTGACTCCCCGTCGTGTA
GATAACTACGATACGGGAGGGCTTACCATCTGGCCCCAGTGCTGCAATGATACCGCGAGAGCCACGCTCA
CCGGCTCCAGATTTATCAGCAATAAACCAGCCAGCCGGAAGGGCCGAGCGCAGAAGTGGTCCTGCAACTT
TATCCGCCTCCATCCAGTCTATTAATTGTTGCCGGGAAGCTAGAGTAAGTAGTTCGCCAGTTAATAGTTT
GCGCAACGTTGTTGCCATTGCTACAGGCATCGTGGTGTCACGCTCGTCGTTTGGTATGGCTTCATTCAGC
TCCGGTTCCCAACGATCAAGGCGAGTTACATGATCCCCCATGTTGTGCAAAAAAGCGGTTAGCTCCTTCG
GTCCTCCGATCGTTGTCAGAAGTAAGTTGGCCGCAGTGTTATCACTCATGGTTATGGCAGCACTGCATAA
TTCTCTTACTGTCATGCCATCCGTAAGATGCTTTTCTGTGACTGGTGAGTACTCAACCAAGTCATTCTGA
GAATAGTGTATGCGGCGACCGAGTTGCTCTTGCCCGGCGTCAATACGGGATAATACCGCGCCACATAGCA
GAACTTTAAAAGTGCTCATCATTGGAAAACGTTCTTCGGGGCGAAAACTCTCAAGGATCTTACCGCTGTT
GAGATCCAGTTCGATGTAACCCACTCGTGCACCCAACTGATCTTCAGCATCTTTTACTTTCACCAGCGTT
TCTGGGTGAGCAAAAACAGGAAGGCAAAATGCCGCAAAAAAGGGAATAAGGGCGACACGGAAATGTTGAA
TACTCATACTCTTCCTTTTTCAATATTATTGAAGCATTTATCAGGGTTATTGTCTCATGAGCGGATACAT
ATTTGAATGTATTTAGAAAAATAAACAAATAGGGGTTCCGCGCACATTTCCCCGAAAAGTGCCAGATACC
TGAAACAAAACCCATCGTACGGCCAAGGAAGTCTCCAATAACTGTGATCCACCACAAGCGCCAGGGCGGC
CGCAATAAAATATCTTTATTTTCATTACATCTGTGTGTTGGTTTTTTGTGTGAATCGATAGTACTAACAT
ACGCTCTCCATCAAAACAAAACGAAACAAAACAAACTAGCAAAATAGGCTGTCCCCAGTGCAAGTGCAGG
TGCCAGAACATTTCTCTATCGATAGCT
Features (pLannotate 1.2.2; 8 found; start..end, strand, type, name):
    106..825     +  CDS            mCerulean: enhanced monomeric variant of CFP (Rizzo et al., 2004) mammalian codon-optimized
    882..993     +  polyA_signal   bGH poly(A) signal: bovine growth hormone polyadenylation signal
   1398..1986    -  rep_origin     ori: high-copy-number ColE1/pMB1/pBR322/pUC origin of replication
   2103..2127    -  protein_bind   attB1: mutant version of attB; recombination site for the Gateway® BP reaction BP Clonase™
   2227..3087    -  CDS            AmpR: β-lactamase; bla; confers resistance to ampicillin, carbenicillin, and related antibiotics
   3088..3192    -  promoter       AmpR promoter: bla
   3294..3342    +  polyA_signal   poly(A) signal: synthetic polyadenylation signal
   3356..3447    +  misc_feature   pause site: RNA polymerase II transcriptional pause signal from the human α2 globin gene
