[The description below was written by a language model from this plasmid's Addgene catalogue record and pLannotate feature annotations shown in this document.]
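Description:
pDonor_ISCro4_(WT)_Donor_ECFP is a small (about 3.5 kb) gene-synthesised plasmid on the pTwist Amp backbone, catalogued as a mammalian expression vector. It serves as the donor component in an assay for insertion activity of the ISCro4 bridge recombinase, an RNA-guided recombinase system derived from Citrobacter rodentium. It is maintained in E. coli at high copy through a ColE1/pUC-type origin and selected with ampicillin via the β-lactamase gene and its native promoter. A short attB1-like Gateway site is also annotated in the backbone between the origin and AmpR, with no stated role in the design.

The payload is the wild-type ISCro4 donor sequence together with a cyan fluorescent protein reporter. The record calls the reporter ECFP, while automated annotation matches the coding sequence to mCerulean, a closely related enhanced monomeric CFP variant. It is followed by a bovine growth hormone polyadenylation signal. No mammalian promoter is annotated upstream of the reporter. Instead, a synthetic poly(A) signal and the human α2-globin RNA polymerase II pause site sit just before it across the circular junction, elements normally used to block read-through transcription. This layout is consistent with a promoterless reporter that fluoresces only after recombination places it behind a promoter in the target, although the record does not say so explicitly. The ISCro4 donor sequence itself is not annotated in the feature table and presumably lies in the short unannotated stretch upstream of the fluorescent protein.

According to the record, the plasmid is used together with the Tol2_ISCro4_Insertion_Reporter plasmid, the recombinase, and either the native bridge RNA or separate native target-binding and donor-binding loops (TBL and DBL). It was made for work on programmable genome editing in human cells.
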