Addgene plasmid #251501: pDonor_ISCro4_(WT)_Donor_ECFP
Purpose: Donor plasmid for monitoring insertion activity of ISCro4 bridge recombinase in the presence of native bridge RNA or native TBL and DBL and Tol2_ISCro4_Insertion_Reporter plasmid
Depositing lab: Martin Jinek. Depositing organization: University of Zurich. Publication: Programmable genome editing in human cells using RNA-guided bridge recombinases. Pelea O, Talas A, Carrera JF, Mathis N, van de Venn L, Yeh CD, Kulcsar PI, Marquart KF, Weber Y, Gerecke SE, Harvey-Seutcheu IF, Mailander D, Pfleiderer MM, Chanez C, Corn JE, Schwank G, Jinek M. Science. 2026 Feb 5:eadz1884. doi: 10.1126/science.adz1884. PubMed 41642947.
Backbone
  Vector backbone: pTwist Amp
  Vector type: Mammalian Expression
Growth in bacteria
  Bacterial resistance: Ampicillin, 100 μg/mL
  Growth temperature: 37°C
  Growth strain: DH5alpha
  Copy number: High Copy
Gene/Insert
  Gene/Insert name: ISCro4_(WT)_Donor sequence and ECFP
  Species: Citrobacter rodentium
  Mutation: NA
  Cloning method: Gene Synthesis
Terms and licenses: Academic/Nonprofit Terms; Industry Terms: Not Available to Industry
How to cite: pDonor_ISCro4_(WT)_Donor_ECFP was a gift from Martin Jinek (Addgene plasmid # 251501 ; http://n2t.net/addgene:251501 ; RRID:Addgene_251501)
